Addgene plasmid #78014: PRKX gRNA (BRDN0001162475)
Purpose: 3rd generation lentiviral gRNA plasmid targeting human PRKX
Depositing lab: John Doench & David Root. Depositing organization: Broad Institute. Publication: Optimized sgRNA design to maximize activity and minimize off-target effects of CRISPR-Cas9. Doench JG, Fusi N, Sullender M, Hegde M, Vaimberg EW, Donovan KF, Smith I, Tothova Z, Wilen C, Orchard R, Virgin HW, Listgarten J, Root DE. Nat Biotechnol. 2016 Jan 18. doi: 10.1038/nbt.3437. PubMed 26780180.
Backbone
  Vector backbone: lentiGuide-Puro
  Backbone manufacturer: Zhang Lab (Addgene plasmid # 52963)
  Vector type: Mammalian Expression, Lentiviral, CRISPR
  Selectable markers: Puromycin
Growth in bacteria
  Bacterial resistance: Ampicillin, 100 μg/mL
  Growth temperature: 37°C
  Growth strain: DH5alpha
  Copy number: High Copy
Gene/Insert
  Gene/Insert name: PRKX (alt names: PRKX; NM_005044.4)
  gRNA/shRNA sequence: CGACGTCATCCGCCTAAAGC
  Species: H. sapiens (human)
  Entrez Gene: PRKX (a.k.a. PKX1)
  Promoter: hU6
  Cloning method: Unknown
  Sequencing primers: 5′ U6-F; 3′ pS2-R
Terms and licenses: Academic/Nonprofit Terms; Industry Terms: Not Available to Industry
Depositor comments: The gRNA was designed to target the following Genbank reference sequence(s): NM_005044.4. Note that this plasmid does NOT contain Cas9. It should be used in conjunction with lentiCas9-Blast (Addgene #52962) or otherwise with cell lines already expressing Cas9. Browse the full kinome gRNA library at http://www.addgene.org/pooled-library/broadgpp-human-kinome/ or visit http://www.broadinstitute.org/rnai/public/ for detailed protocols and information.
How to cite: PRKX gRNA (BRDN0001162475) was a gift from John Doench & David Root (Addgene plasmid # 78014 ; http://n2t.net/addgene:78014 ; RRID:Addgene_78014)
