[The description below was written by a language model from this plasmid's Addgene catalogue record and pLannotate feature annotations shown in this document.]
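Description:
PRKX gRNA (BRDN0001162475) is a third-generation lentiviral CRISPR guide plasmid built on the lentiGuide-Puro backbone. It delivers a single guide RNA against human PRKX, a protein kinase gene also known as PKX1, and the guide was designed against the NM_005044.4 reference transcript. The plasmid is about 8.3 kb. It is propagated in E. coli at high copy from a ColE1/pUC-type origin under ampicillin selection (AmpR). An f1 origin, an SV40 origin and remnants of a lac/T7/T3 cloning region are carried over from the parental backbone.

The transfer cassette is framed by an RSV promoter-driven truncated HIV-1 5' LTR and a self-inactivating ΔU3 3' LTR. Genomic RNA production is therefore Tat-independent, and the integrated provirus lacks LTR promoter activity. Between the LTRs lie the Ψ packaging signal with a partial gag sequence, the RRE for Rev-dependent nuclear export, and a cPPT/CTS element that aids nuclear import of the reverse-transcribed genome.

Two expression units make up the payload. A human U6 Pol III promoter transcribes the PRKX-specific spacer fused to the Streptococcus pyogenes Cas9 gRNA scaffold. An EF-1α promoter with its intron A drives puromycin N-acetyltransferase for selection of transduced mammalian cells. A WPRE follows to enhance transcript expression.

The plasmid does not encode Cas9. It is meant to be used with a separate Cas9 vector such as lentiCas9-Blast, or in cells that already express Cas9, to disrupt PRKX. It is an individual clone from a human kinome gRNA collection whose guides were designed under optimized rules for high on-target activity and reduced off-target effects.
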