Features (pLannotate 1.2.2; 29 found; start..end, strand, type, name):
     14..80      +  CDS            small t antigen (fragment): SV40 (simian virus 40) small t antigen
    106..317     +  promoter       EF-1α core promoter: core promoter for human elongation factor EF-1α
    318..1256    +  intron         EF-1α intron A: intron upstream of the start codon of human EF-1α
   1278..1877    +  CDS            PuroR (fragment): puromycin N-acetyltransferase; pac from Streptomyces; confers resistance to puromycin
   1893..2481    +  misc_feature   WPRE: woodchuck hepatitis virus posttranscriptional regulatory element
   2532..2551    +  misc_feature   cPPT/CTS (fragment): central polypurine tract and central termination sequence of HIV-1
   2553..2786    +  LTR            3' LTR (ΔU3): self-inactivating 3' long terminal repeat (LTR) from HIV-1
   2864..2985    +  polyA_signal   SV40 poly(A) signal: SV40 polyadenylation signal
   3025..3160    +  rep_origin     SV40 ori: SV40 origin of replication
   3181..3199    -  promoter       T7 promoter: promoter for bacteriophage T7 RNA polymerase
   3207..3362    +  CDS            lacZα (fragment): LacZα fragment of β-galactosidase; lacZ fragment
   3367..3795    +  rep_origin     f1 ori (sequence partly withheld): f1 bacteriophage origin of replication; arrow indicates direction of (+) strand synthesis
   3848..3952    +  promoter       AmpR promoter: bla
   3953..4813    +  CDS            AmpR: β-lactamase; bla; confers resistance to ampicillin, carbenicillin, and related antibiotics
   4984..5572    +  rep_origin     ori: high-copy-number ColE1/pMB1/pBR322/pUC origin of replication
   5755..5847    +  CDS            lacI (fragment): lac repressor; lacI; The lac repressor binds to the lac operator to inhibit transcription in E. coli. This inhibition can be relieved by adding lactose or isopropyl-β-D-thiogalactopyranoside (IPTG).
   5860..5881    +  protein_bind   CAP binding site: CAP binding activates transcription in the presence of cAMP. E. coli catabolite activator protein
   5896..5926    +  promoter       lac promoter: promoter for the E. coli lac operon
   5934..5950    +  protein_bind   lac operator: The lac repressor binds to the lac operator to inhibit transcription in E. coli. This inhibition can be relieved by adding lactose or isopropyl-β-D-thiogalactopyranoside (IPTG). lac repressor encoded by lacI
   5995..6013    +  promoter       T3 promoter: promoter for bacteriophage T3 RNA polymerase
   6041..6267    +  promoter       RSV promoter: Rous sarcoma virus enhancer/promoter
   6268..6448    +  LTR            5' LTR (truncated): truncated 5' long terminal repeat (LTR) from HIV-1
   6495..6620    +  misc_feature   HIV-1 Ψ: packaging signal of human immunodeficiency virus type 1
   6604..6967    +  CDS            HIV-1 gag (fragment): gag protein from human immunodeficiency virus 1; gag
   7113..7346    +  misc_feature   RRE: The Rev response element (RRE) of HIV-1 allows for Rev-dependent mRNA export from the nucleus to the cytoplasm.
   7723..7749    +  CDS            Rev (fragment): human immunodeficiency virus 1 (HIV-1) Rev protein; rev; enhances nuclear export of unspliced and incompletely spliced viral mRNAs
   7753..7993    +  promoter       U6 promoter: RNA polymerase III promoter for human U6 snRNA
   8023..8098    +  misc_RNA       gRNA scaffold: guide RNA scaffold for the Streptococcus pyogenes CRISPR/Cas9 system
   8154..8271    +  misc_feature   cPPT/CTS: central polypurine tract and central termination sequence of HIV-1
>Addgene plasmid #78014 | PRKX gRNA (BRDN0001162475) | addgene full sequence | sequence record 188834 | Addgene Assembled Sequence
CCCGGGTGCAAAGATGGATAAAGTTTTAAACAGAGAGGAATCTTTGCAGCTAATGGACCTTCTAGGTCTT
GAAAGGAGTGGGAATTGGCTCCGGTGCCCGTCAGTGGGCAGAGCGCACATCGCCCACAGTCCCCGAGAAG
TTGGGGGGAGGGGTCGGCAATTGATCCGGTGCCTAGAGAAGGTGGCGCGGGGTAAACTGGGAAAGTGATG
TCGTGTACTGGCTCCGCCTTTTTCCCGAGGGTGGGGGAGAACCGTATATAAGTGCAGTAGTCGCCGTGAA
CGTTCTTTTTCGCAACGGGTTTGCCGCCAGAACACAGGTAAGTGCCGTGTGTGGTTCCCGCGGGCCTGGC
CTCTTTACGGGTTATGGCCCTTGCGTGCCTTGAATTACTTCCACCTGGCTGCAGTACGTGATTCTTGATC
CCGAGCTTCGGGTTGGAAGTGGGTGGGAGAGTTCGAGGCCTTGCGCTTAAGGAGCCCCTTCGCCTCGTGC
TTGAGTTGAGGCCTGGCCTGGGCGCTGGGGCCGCCGCGTGCGAATCTGGTGGCACCTTCGCGCCTGTCTC
GCTGCTTTCGATAAGTCTCTAGCCATTTAAAATTTTTGATGACCTGCTGCGACGCTTTTTTTCTGGCAAG
ATAGTCTTGTAAATGCGGGCCAAGATCTGCACACTGGTATTTCGGTTTTTGGGGCCGCGGGCGGCGACGG
GGCCCGTGCGTCCCAGCGCACATGTTCGGCGAGGCGGGGCCTGCGAGCGCGGCCACCGAGAATCGGACGG
GGGTAGTCTCAAGCTGGCCGGCCTGCTCTGGTGCCTGGCCTCGCGCCGCCGTGTATCGCCCCGCCCTGGG
CGGCAAGGCTGGCCCGGTCGGCACCAGTTGCGTGAGCGGAAAGATGGCCGCTTCCCGGCCCTGCTGCAGG
GAGCTCAAAATGGAGGACGCGGCGCTCGGGAGAGCGGGCGGGTGAGTCACCCACACAAAGGAAAAGGGCC
TTTCCGTCCTCAGCCGTCGCTTCATGTGACTCCACGGAGTACCGGGCGCCGTCCAGGCACCTCGATTAGT
TCTCGAGCTTTTGGAGTACGTCGTCTTTAGGTTGGGGGGAGGGGTTTTATGCGATGGAGTTTCCCCACAC
TGAGTGGGTGGAGACTGAAGTTAGGCCAGCTTGGCACTTGATGTAATTCTCCTTGGAATTTGCCCTTTTT
GAGTTTGGATCTTGGTTCATTCTCAAGCCTCAGACAGTGGTTCAAAGTTTTTTTCTTCCATTTCAGGTGT
CGTGACGTACGGCCACCATGACCGAGTACAAGCCCACGGTGCGCCTCGCCACCCGCGACGACGTCCCCAG
GGCCGTACGCACCCTCGCCGCCGCGTTCGCCGACTACCCCGCCACGCGCCACACCGTCGATCCGGACCGC
CACATCGAGCGGGTCACCGAGCTGCAAGAACTCTTCCTCACGCGCGTCGGGCTCGACATCGGCAAGGTGT
GGGTCGCGGACGACGGCGCCGCCGTGGCGGTCTGGACCACGCCGGAGAGCGTCGAAGCGGGGGCGGTGTT
CGCCGAGATCGGCCCGCGCATGGCCGAGTTGAGCGGTTCCCGGCTGGCCGCGCAGCAACAGATGGAAGGC
CTCCTGGCGCCGCACCGGCCCAAGGAGCCCGCGTGGTTCCTGGCCACCGTCGGAGTCTCGCCCGACCACC
AGGGCAAGGGTCTGGGCAGCGCCGTCGTGCTCCCCGGAGTGGAGGCGGCCGAGCGCGCCGGGGTGCCCGC
CTTCCTGGAGACCTCCGCGCCCCGCAACCTCCCCTTCTACGAGCGGCTCGGCTTCACCGTCACCGCCGAC
GTCGAGGTGCCCGAAGGACCGCGCACCTGGTGCATGACCCGCAAGCCCGGTGCCTGAACGCGTTAAGTCG
ACAATCAACCTCTGGATTACAAAATTTGTGAAAGATTGACTGGTATTCTTAACTATGTTGCTCCTTTTAC
GCTATGTGGATACGCTGCTTTAATGCCTTTGTATCATGCTATTGCTTCCCGTATGGCTTTCATTTTCTCC
TCCTTGTATAAATCCTGGTTGCTGTCTCTTTATGAGGAGTTGTGGCCCGTTGTCAGGCAACGTGGCGTGG
TGTGCACTGTGTTTGCTGACGCAACCCCCACTGGTTGGGGCATTGCCACCACCTGTCAGCTCCTTTCCGG
GACTTTCGCTTTCCCCCTCCCTATTGCCACGGCGGAACTCATCGCCGCCTGCCTTGCCCGCTGCTGGACA
GGGGCTCGGCTGTTGGGCACTGACAATTCCGTGGTGTTGTCGGGGAAATCATCGTCCTTTCCTTGGCTGC
TCGCCTGTGTTGCCACCTGGATTCTGCGCGGGACGTCCTTCTGCTACGTCCCTTCGGCCCTCAATCCAGC
GGACCTTCCTTCCCGCGGCCTGCTGCCGGCTCTGCGGCCTCTTCCGCGTCTTCGCCTTCGCCCTCAGACG
AGTCGGATCTCCCTTTGGGCCGCCTCCCCGCGTCGACTTTAAGACCAATGACTTACAAGGCAGCTGTAGA
TCTTAGCCACTTTTTAAAAGAAAAGGGGGGACTGGAAGGGCTAATTCACTCCCAACGAAGACAAGATCTG
CTTTTTGCTTGTACTGGGTCTCTCTGGTTAGACCAGATCTGAGCCTGGGAGCTCTCTGGCTAACTAGGGA
ACCCACTGCTTAAGCCTCAATAAAGCTTGCCTTGAGTGCTTCAAGTAGTGTGTGCCCGTCTGTTGTGTGA
CTCTGGTAACTAGAGATCCCTCAGACCCTTTTAGTCAGTGTGGAAAATCTCTAGCAGTACGTATAGTAGT
TCATGTCATCTTATTATTCAGTATTTATAACTTGCAAAGAAATGAATATCAGAGAGTGAGAGGAACTTGT
TTATTGCAGCTTATAATGGTTACAAATAAAGCAATAGCATCACAAATTTCACAAATAAAGCATTTTTTTC
ACTGCATTCTAGTTGTGGTTTGTCCAAACTCATCAATGTATCTTATCATGTCTGGCTCTAGCTATCCCGC
CCCTAACTCCGCCCATCCCGCCCCTAACTCCGCCCAGTTCCGCCCATTCTCCGCCCCATGGCTGACTAAT
TTTTTTTATTTATGCAGAGGCCGAGGCCGCCTCGGCCTCTGAGCTATTCCAGAAGTAGTGAGGAGGCTTT
TTTGGAGGCCTAGGGACGTACCCAATTCGCCCTATAGTGAGTCGTATTACGCGCGCTCACTGGCCGTCGT
TTTACAACGTCGTGACTGGGAAAACCCTGGCGTTACCCAACTTAATCGCCTTGCAGCACATCCCCCTTTC
GCCAGCTGGCGTAATAGCGAAGAGGCCCGCACCGATCGCCCTTCCCAACAGTTGCGCAGCCTGAATGGCG
AATGGG
[124 nt withheld, positions 3367-3490]
C
[91 nt withheld, positions 3492-3582]
A
[49 nt withheld, positions 3584-3632]
CCTTTGACGTTGGAGTCCACGTTCTTT
[37 nt withheld, positions 3660-3696]
ACCCTATCTCGGTCTATTCTTTTGATTTATAAGGGATTTTGCCGATTTCGGCCTATTGGTTAAAAAATGA
GCTGATTTAACAAAAATTTAACGCGAATTTTAACAAAATATTAACGCTTACAATTTAGGTGGCACTTTTC
GGGGAAATGTGCGCGGAACCCCTATTTGTTTATTTTTCTAAATACATTCAAATATGTATCCGCTCATGAG
ACAATAACCCTGATAAATGCTTCAATAATATTGAAAAAGGAAGAGTATGAGTATTCAACATTTCCGTGTC
GCCCTTATTCCCTTTTTTGCGGCATTTTGCCTTCCTGTTTTTGCTCACCCAGAAACGCTGGTGAAAGTAA
AAGATGCTGAAGATCAGTTGGGTGCACGAGTGGGTTACATCGAACTGGATCTCAACAGCGGTAAGATCCT
TGAGAGTTTTCGCCCCGAAGAACGTTTTCCAATGATGAGCACTTTTAAAGTTCTGCTATGTGGCGCGGTA
TTATCCCGTATTGACGCCGGGCAAGAGCAACTCGGTCGCCGCATACACTATTCTCAGAATGACTTGGTTG
AGTACTCACCAGTCACAGAAAAGCATCTTACGGATGGCATGACAGTAAGAGAATTATGCAGTGCTGCCAT
AACCATGAGTGATAACACTGCGGCCAACTTACTTCTGACAACGATCGGAGGACCGAAGGAGCTAACCGCT
TTTTTGCACAACATGGGGGATCATGTAACTCGCCTTGATCGTTGGGAACCGGAGCTGAATGAAGCCATAC
CAAACGACGAGCGTGACACCACGATGCCTGTAGCAATGGCAACAACGTTGCGCAAACTATTAACTGGCGA
ACTACTTACTCTAGCTTCCCGGCAACAATTAATAGACTGGATGGAGGCGGATAAAGTTGCAGGACCACTT
CTGCGCTCGGCCCTTCCGGCTGGCTGGTTTATTGCTGATAAATCTGGAGCCGGTGAGCGTGGGTCTCGCG
GTATCATTGCAGCACTGGGGCCAGATGGTAAGCCCTCCCGTATCGTAGTTATCTACACGACGGGGAGTCA
GGCAACTATGGATGAACGAAATAGACAGATCGCTGAGATAGGTGCCTCACTGATTAAGCATTGGTAACTG
TCAGACCAAGTTTACTCATATATACTTTAGATTGATTTAAAACTTCATTTTTAATTTAAAAGGATCTAGG
TGAAGATCCTTTTTGATAATCTCATGACCAAAATCCCTTAACGTGAGTTTTCGTTCCACTGAGCGTCAGA
CCCCGTAGAAAAGATCAAAGGATCTTCTTGAGATCCTTTTTTTCTGCGCGTAATCTGCTGCTTGCAAACA
AAAAAACCACCGCTACCAGCGGTGGTTTGTTTGCCGGATCAAGAGCTACCAACTCTTTTTCCGAAGGTAA
CTGGCTTCAGCAGAGCGCAGATACCAAATACTGTTCTTCTAGTGTAGCCGTAGTTAGGCCACCACTTCAA
GAACTCTGTAGCACCGCCTACATACCTCGCTCTGCTAATCCTGTTACCAGTGGCTGCTGCCAGTGGCGAT
AAGTCGTGTCTTACCGGGTTGGACTCAAGACGATAGTTACCGGATAAGGCGCAGCGGTCGGGCTGAACGG
GGGGTTCGTGCACACAGCCCAGCTTGGAGCGAACGACCTACACCGAACTGAGATACCTACAGCGTGAGCT
ATGAGAAAGCGCCACGCTTCCCGAAGGGAGAAAGGCGGACAGGTATCCGGTAAGCGGCAGGGTCGGAACA
GGAGAGCGCACGAGGGAGCTTCCAGGGGGAAACGCCTGGTATCTTTATAGTCCTGTCGGGTTTCGCCACC
TCTGACTTGAGCGTCGATTTTTGTGATGCTCGTCAGGGGGGCGGAGCCTATGGAAAAACGCCAGCAACGC
GGCCTTTTTACGGTTCCTGGCCTTTTGCTGGCCTTTTGCTCACATGTTCTTTCCTGCGTTATCCCCTGAT
TCTGTGGATAACCGTATTACCGCCTTTGAGTGAGCTGATACCGCTCGCCGCAGCCGAACGACCGAGCGCA
GCGAGTCAGTGAGCGAGGAAGCGGAAGAGCGCCCAATACGCAAACCGCCTCTCCCCGCGCGTTGGCCGAT
TCATTAATGCAGCTGGCACGACAGGTTTCCCGACTGGAAAGCGGGCAGTGAGCGCAACGCAATTAATGTG
AGTTAGCTCACTCATTAGGCACCCCAGGCTTTACACTTTATGCTTCCGGCTCGTATGTTGTGTGGAATTG
TGAGCGGATAACAATTTCACACAGGAAACAGCTATGACCATGATTACGCCAAGCGCGCAATTAACCCTCA
CTAAAGGGAACAAAAGCTGGAGCTGCAAGCTTAATGTAGTCTTATGCAATACTCTTGTAGTCTTGCAACA
TGGTAACGATGAGTTAGCAACATGCCTTACAAGGAGAGAAAAAGCACCGTGCATGCCGATTGGTGGAAGT
AAGGTGGTACGATCGTGCCTTATTAGGAAGGCAACAGACGGGTCTGACATGGATTGGACGAACCACTGAA
TTGCCGCATTGCAGAGATATTGTATTTAAGTGCCTAGCTCGATACATAAACGGGTCTCTCTGGTTAGACC
AGATCTGAGCCTGGGAGCTCTCTGGCTAACTAGGGAACCCACTGCTTAAGCCTCAATAAAGCTTGCCTTG
AGTGCTTCAAGTAGTGTGTGCCCGTCTGTTGTGTGACTCTGGTAACTAGAGATCCCTCAGACCCTTTTAG
TCAGTGTGGAAAATCTCTAGCAGTGGCGCCCGAACAGGGACTTGAAAGCGAAAGGGAAACCAGAGGAGCT
CTCTCGACGCAGGACTCGGCTTGCTGAAGCGCGCACGGCAAGAGGCGAGGGGCGGCGACTGGTGAGTACG
CCAAAAATTTTGACTAGCGGAGGCTAGAAGGAGAGAGATGGGTGCGAGAGCGTCAGTATTAAGCGGGGGA
GAATTAGATCGCGATGGGAAAAAATTCGGTTAAGGCCAGGGGGAAAGAAAAAATATAAATTAAAACATAT
AGTATGGGCAAGCAGGGAGCTAGAACGATTCGCAGTTAATCCTGGCCTGTTAGAAACATCAGAAGGCTGT
AGACAAATACTGGGACAGCTACAACCATCCCTTCAGACAGGATCAGAAGAACTTAGATCATTATATAATA
CAGTAGCAACCCTCTATTGTGTGCATCAAAGGATAGAGATAAAAGACACCAAGGAAGCTTTAGACAAGAT
AGAGGAAGAGCAAAACAAAAGTAAGACCACCGCACAGCAAGCGGCCGCTGATCTTCAGACCTGGAGGAGG
AGATATGAGGGACAATTGGAGAAGTGAATTATATAAATATAAAGTAGTAAAAATTGAACCATTAGGAGTA
GCACCCACCAAGGCAAAGAGAAGAGTGGTGCAGAGAGAAAAAAGAGCAGTGGGAATAGGAGCTTTGTTCC
TTGGGTTCTTGGGAGCAGCAGGAAGCACTATGGGCGCAGCGTCAATGACGCTGACGGTACAGGCCAGACA
ATTATTGTCTGGTATAGTGCAGCAGCAGAACAATTTGCTGAGGGCTATTGAGGCGCAACAGCATCTGTTG
CAACTCACAGTCTGGGGCATCAAGCAGCTCCAGGCAAGAATCCTGGCTGTGGAAAGATACCTAAAGGATC
AACAGCTCCTGGGGATTTGGGGTTGCTCTGGAAAACTCATTTGCACCACTGCTGTGCCTTGGAATGCTAG
TTGGAGTAATAAATCTCTGGAACAGATTTGGAATCACACGACCTGGATGGAGTGGGACAGAGAAATTAAC
AATTACACAAGCTTAATACACTCCTTAATTGAAGAATCGCAAAACCAGCAAGAAAAGAATGAACAAGAAT
TATTGGAATTAGATAAATGGGCAAGTTTGTGGAATTGGTTTAACATAACAAATTGGCTGTGGTATATAAA
ATTATTCATAATGATAGTAGGAGGCTTGGTAGGTTTAAGAATAGTTTTTGCTGTACTTTCTATAGTGAAT
AGAGTTAGGCAGGGATATTCACCATTATCGTTTCAGACCCACCTCCCAACCCCGAGGGGACCCAGAGAGG
GCCTATTTCCCATGATTCCTTCATATTTGCATATACGATACAAGGCTGTTAGAGAGATAATTAGAATTAA
TTTGACTGTAAACACAAAGATATTAGTACAAAATACGTGACGTAGAAAGTAATAATTTCTTGGGTAGTTT
GCAGTTTTAAAATTATGTTTTAAAATGGACTATCATATGCTTACCGTAACTTGAAAGTATTTCGATTTCT
TGGCTTTATATATCTTGTGGAAAGGACGAAACACCGCGACGTCATCCGCCTAAAGCGTTTTAGAGCTAGA
AATAGCAAGTTAAAATAAGGCTAGTCCGTTATCAACTTGAAAAAGTGGCACCGAGTCGGTGCTTTTTTAA
GCTTGGCGTAACTAGATCTTGAGACAAATGGCAGTATTCATCCACAATTTTAAAAGAAAAGGGGGGATTG
GGGGGTACAGTGCAGGGGAAAGAATAGTAGACATAATAGCAACAGACATACAAACTAAAGAATTACAAAA
ACAAATTACAAAAATTCAAAATTTTCGGGTTTATTACAGGGACAGCAGAGATCCACTTTGGCGCCGGCTC
GAGGGGG
