>Addgene plasmid #78014 | PRKX gRNA (BRDN0001162475) | depositor partial sequence | sequence record 145473 | Target Sequence
CGACGTCATCCGCCTAAAGC
