>Addgene plasmid #78014 | PRKX gRNA (BRDN0001162475) | addgene partial sequence | sequence record 188833 | hU6-F
TGACGTAGAAAGTAATAATTTCTTGGGTAGTTTGCAGTTTTAAAATTATGTTTTAAAATGGACTATCATA
TGCTTACCGTAACTTGAAAGTATTTCGATTTCTTGGCTTTATATATCTTGTGGAAAGGACGAAACACCGC
GACGTCATCCGCCTAAAGCGTTTTAGAGCTAGAAATAGCAAGTTAAAATAAGGCTAGTCCGTTATCAACT
TGAAAAAGTGGCACCGAGTCGGTGCTTTTTTAAGCTTGGCGTAACTAGATCTTGAGACAAATGGCAGTAT
TCATCCACAATTTTAAAAGAAAAGGGGGGATTGGGGGGTACAGTGCAGGGGAAAGAATAGTAGACATAAT
AGCAACAGACATACAAACTAAAGAATTACAAAAACAAATTACAAAAATTCAAAATTTTCGGGTTTATTAC
AGGGACAGCAGAGATCCACTTTGGCGCCGGCTCGAGGGGGCCCGGGTGCAAAGATGGATAAAGTTTTAAA
CAGAGAGGAATCTTTGCAGCTAATGGACCTTCTAGGTCTTGAAAGGAGTGGGAATTGGCTCCGGTGCCCG
TCAGTGGGCA
